>Addgene plasmid #46090 | pAC-1-QFBDAD-G4MD | depositor full sequence | sequence record 64975 | pAC-1-QFBDAD-G4MD sequence 9328 bps
GACGAAAGGGCCTCGTGATACGCCTATTTTTATAGGTTAATGTCATGATAATAATGGTTTCTTAGACGTC
AGGTGGCACTTTTCGGGGAAATGTGCGCGGAACCCCTATTTGTTTATTTTTCTAAATACATTCAAATATG
TATCCGCTCATGAGACAATAACCCTGATAAATGCTTCAATAATATTGAAAAAGGAAGAGTATGAGTATTC
AACATTTCCGTGTCGCCCTTATTCCCTTTTTTGCGGCATTTTGCCTTCCTGTTTTTGCTCACCCAGAAAC
GCTGGTGAAAGTAAAAGATGCTGAAGATCAGTTGGGTGCACGAGTGGGTTACATCGAACTGGATCTCAAC
AGCGGTAAGATCCTTGAGAGTTTTCGCCCCGAAGAACGTTTTCCAATGATGAGCACTTTTAAAGTTCTGC
TATGTGGCGCGGTATTATCCCGTATTGACGCCGGGCAAGAGCAACTCGGTCGCCGCATACACTATTCTCA
GAATGACTTGGTTGAGTACTCACCAGTCACAGAAAAGCATCTTACGGATGGCATGACAGTAAGAGAATTA
TGCAGTGCTGCCATAACCATGAGTGATAACACTGCGGCCAACTTACTTCTGACAACGATCGGAGGACCGA
AGGAGCTAACCGCTTTTTTGCACAACATGGGGGATCATGTAACTCGCCTTGATCGTTGGGAACCGGAGCT
GAATGAAGCCATACCAAACGACGAGCGTGACACCACGATGCCTGTAGCAATGGCAACAACGTTGCGCAAA
CTATTAACTGGCGAACTACTTACTCTAGCTTCCCGGCAACAATTAATAGACTGGATGGAGGCGGATAAAG
TTGCAGGACCACTTCTGCGCTCGGCCCTTCCGGCTGGCTGGTTTATTGCTGATAAATCTGGAGCCGGTGA
GCGTGGGTCTCGCGGTATCATTGCAGCACTGGGGCCAGATGGTAAGCCCTCCCGTATCGTAGTTATCTAC
ACGACGGGGAGTCAGGCAACTATGGATGAACGAAATAGACAGATCGCTGAGATAGGTGCCTCACTGATTA
AGCATTGGTAACTGTCAGACCAAGTTTACTCATATATACTTTAGATTGATTTAAAACTTCATTTTTAATT
TAAAAGGATCTAGGTGAAGATCCTTTTTGATAATCTCATGACCAAAATCCCTTAACGTGAGTTTTCGTTC
CACTGAGCGTCAGACCCCGTAGAAAAGATCAAAGGATCTTCTTGAGATCCTTTTTTTCTGCGCGTAATCT
GCTGCTTGCAAACAAAAAAACCACCGCTACCAGCGGTGGTTTGTTTGCCGGATCAAGAGCTACCAACTCT
TTTTCCGAAGGTAACTGGCTTCAGCAGAGCGCAGATACCAAATACTGTCCTTCTAGTGTAGCCGTAGTTA
GGCCACCACTTCAAGAACTCTGTAGCACCGCCTACATACCTCGCTCTGCTAATCCTGTTACCAGTGGCTG
CTGCCAGTGGCGATAAGTCGTGTCTTACCGGGTTGGACTCAAGACGATAGTTACCGGATAAGGCGCAGCG
GTCGGGCTGAACGGGGGGTTCGTGCACACAGCCCAGCTTGGAGCGAACGACCTACACCGAACTGAGATAC
CTACAGCGTGAGCTATGAGAAAGCGCCACGCTTCCCGAAGGGAGAAAGGCGGACAGGTATCCGGTAAGCG
GCAGGGTCGGAACAGGAGAGCGCACGAGGGAGCTTCCAGGGGGAAACGCCTGGTATCTTTATAGTCCTGT
CGGGTTTCGCCACCTCTGACTTGAGCGTCGATTTTTGTGATGCTCGTCAGGGGGGCGGAGCCTATGGAAA
AACGCCAGCAACGCGGCCTTTTTACGGTTCCTGGCCTTTTGCTGGCCTTTTGCTCACATGTTCTTTCCTG
CGTTATCCCCTGATTCTGTGGATAACCGTATTACCGCCTTTGAGTGAGCTGATACCGCTCGCCGCAGCCG
AACGACCGAGCGCAGCGAGTCAGTGAGCGAGGAAGCGGAAGAGCGCCCAATACGCAAACCGCCTCTCCCC
GCGCGTTGGCCGATTCATTAATGCAGCTGGCACGACAGGTTTCCCGACTGGAAAGCGGGCAGTGAGCGCA
ACGCAATTAATGTGAGTTAGCTCACTCATTAGGCACCCCAGGCTTTACACTTTATGCTTCCGGCTCGTAT
GTTGTGTGGAATTGTGAGCGGATAACAATTTCACACAGGAAACAGCTATGACCATGATTACGAATTCTAT
ATTCTAAAAACACAAATGATACTTCTAAAAAAAAATCATGAATGGCATCAACTCTGAATCAAATCTTTGC
AGATGCACCTACTTCTCATTTCCACTGTCACATCATTTTTCCAGATCTCGCTGCCTGTTATGTGGCCCAC
AAACCAAGACACGTTTTATGGCCATTAAAGCTGGCTGATCGTCGCCAAACACCAAATACATAATGAATAT
GTACACATTCGAGAAAGAAGCGATCAAAGAAGCGTCTTCGGGCGGAGTAGGAGAATGCGGAGGAGAAGGA
GAACGAGCTGATCTAGTATCTCTCCACAATCCAATGCCAACTGACCAACTGGCCATATTCGGAGCAATTT
GAAGCCAATTTCCATCGCCTGGCGATCGCTCCATTCTTGGCTATATGTTTTTCACCGTTACCCGGGGCCA
TTTTCAAAGACTCGTCGGCAAGATAAGATTGTGTCACTCGCTGTCTCTCTTCATTTGTCGAAGAATGCTG
AGGAATTTCGCGATGACGTCGGCGAGTATTTTGAAGAATGAGAATAATTTGTATTTATACGAAAATCAGT
TAGTGGAATTTTCTACAAAAACATGTTATCTATAGATAATTTTGTTGCAAAATATGTTGACTATGACAAA
GATTGTATGTATATACCTTTAATGTATTCTCATTTTCTTATGTATTTATAATGGCAATGATGATACTGAT
GATATTTTAAGATGATGCCAGACCAAAAGGCTTGAATTTCTGCGTCTTTTGCCGAACGCAGTGCATGTGC
AATTGTTGTTTTTTGGAATATTCAATTTTCGGACTGTCCGCTTTGATTTCAGTTTCTTGGCTTATTCAAA
AAGCAAAGTAAAGCCAAAAAAGCGAGATGGCAATACCAAATGCGGCAAAACGGTAGTGGAAGGAAAGGGG
TGCGGGGCAGCGGAAGGAAGGGTGGGGCGGGGCGTGGCGGGGTCTGTGGCTGGGCGCGACGTCACCGACG
TTGGAGCCACTCCTTTGACCATGTGTGCGTGTGTGTATTATTCGTGTCTCGCCACTCGCCGGTTGTTTTT
TTCTTTTTATGCTGCGCTCTCTCTAGCGCCATCTCGCTTACGCATGCTCAACGCACCGCATGTTGCCGTT
TCCTTTTATGCGTCATTTTGGCTCGAAATAGGCAATTATTTAAACAAAGATTAGTCAACGAAAACGCTAA
AATAAATAAGTCTACAATATGGTTACTTATTGCCATGTGTGTGCAGCCAACGATAGCAACAAAAGCAACA
ACACAGGTGGCTTTCCCTCTTTCACTTTTTGTTTGCAAGCCGCGTGCGAGCAAGACGGCACGACCGGCAA
ACGCAATTACGCTGACAAAGAGCAGACGAAGTTTTGGCGAAAAACATCAAGGCGCCTGATACGAATGCAT
TTGCAATAACAATTGCGATATTTAATATTGTTTATGAAGCTGTTTGACTTCAAAACACACAAAAAAAAAA
ATAAAACAAATTATTTGAAAGAGAATTAGGAATCGGACGCTTATCGTTAGGGTAACAACAAGAAATGCTT
ACTGAGTCACAGCCTCTGGAAAACTGCCGCAAGCCAGAGAGAGAGAGAAAAAGAGGGAGAGCAGCTTAGA
CCGCATGTGCTTGTGTGTGAGGCGTCTCTCTCTTCGTCTCTGTTGCGCAAACGCATAGACTGCACTGAAA
AAATCGATTACCTATTTTTTATGAATGAATATTTGCACTATTACTATTCAAAACTATTAAGATAGCAATC
ACATTCAATAGCCAAATACTATACCACCTGAGCGATGCAACGAAATGATCAATTTGAGCAAAAATGCTGC
ATATTTAGGACGGCATCATTATAGAAATGCTTCTTGCTGTGTACTTTTCTCTCGTCTGGCAGCTGTTTCG
CCGTTATTGTTAAAACCGGCTTAAGTTAGGTGTGTTTTCTACGACTAGCTAGTGAATGCCCTACTAGAAG
ATGTGTGTTGCACAAAATGTCCCTGGAATAACCAATTTGAAGTGCAGATAGCAGTAAACGTAAGCTAATA
TGAATATTATTTAACTGTAATGTTTTAATATCGCTGGACATTACTAATAAACCCACTATAAACACATGTA
CATATGTATGTTTTGGCATACAATGAGTAGTTGGGGAAAAAATGTGTAAAAGCACCGTGACCATCACAGC
ATAAAGATAACCAGCTGAAGTATCGAATATGAGTAACCCCCAAATTGAATCACATGCCGCAACTGATAGG
ACCCATGGAAGTACACTCTTCATGGCGATATACAAGACACACACAAGCACGAACACCCAGTTGCGGAGGA
AATTCTCCGTAAATGAAAACCCAATCGGCGAACAATTCATACCCATATATGGTAAAAGTTTTGAACGCGA
CTTGAGAGCGGAGAGCATTGCGGCTGATAAGGTTTTAGCGCTAAGCGGGCTTTATAAAACGGGCTGCGGG
ACCAGTTTTCATATCACTACCGTTTGAGTTCTTGTGCTGTGTGGATACTCCTCCCGACACAAAGCCGCTC
CATCAGCCAGCAGTCGTCTAATCCAGAGACCCCGGATCCAACATGCCACCCAAGCGCAAAACGCTTAACG
CTGCGGCTGAGGCTAACGCTCATGCCGACGGACACGCCGACGGAAACGCCGACGGACACGTGGCCAATAC
GGCCGCGTCCTCGAATAATGCGAGGTTCGCTGATCTCACTAACATCGATACTCCGGGTCTGGGACCCACA
ACTACGACCCTGCTCGTGGAACCAGCACGCTCAAAGCGTCAACGAGTGTCCCGCGCATGCGACCAGTGCC
GTGCAGCCCGAGAGAAATGCGACGGAATACAGCCTGCGTGTTTCCCGTGCGTTTCCCAGGGAAGGTCCTG
CACTTATCAGGCTTCGCCGAAAAAGAGGGGAGTTCAAACCGGTTATATTCGTACGCTGGAGCTCGCCCTC
GCCTGGATGTTTGAAAATGTCGCGCGTTCCGAAGATGCCTTGCATAACCTCCTCGTCCGTGACGCCGGAC
AAGGATCAGCTCTGCTCGTTGGTAAAGATTCGCCGGCTGCCGAGCGACTCCATGCCCGTTGGGCTACTAG
CCGTGTCAATAAGAGCATTACCCGCCTCCTCATTGACTCGGCAGCTCATCATGATAACTCCACAATTCCG
TTGGATTTTATGCCCAGGGATGCTCTTCATGGATTTGATTGGTCTGAAGAGGATGACATGTCGGATGGCT
TGCCCTTCCTGAAAACGGACCCCAACAATAATGGGTTCTTTGGCGACGGTTCTCTCTTATGTATTCTTCG
ATCTATTGGCTTTAAACCGGAAAATTACACGAACTCTAACGTTAACAGGCTCCCGACCATGATTACGGAT
AGATACACGTTGGCTTCTAGATCCACAACATCCCGTTTACTTCAAAGTTATCTCAATAATTTTCACCCCT
ACTGCCCTATCGTGCACTCACCGACGCTAATGATGTTGTATAATAACCAGATTGAAATCGCGTCGAAGGA
TCAATGGCAAATCCTTTTTAACTGCATATTAGCCATTGGAGCCTGGTGTATAGAGGGGGAATCTACTGAT
ATAGATGTTTTTTACTATCAAAATGCTAAATCTCATTTGACGAGCAAGGTCTTCGAGTCAGGTTCCATAA
TTTTGGTGACAGCCCTACATCTTCTGTCGCGATATACACAGTGGAGGCAGAAAACAAATACTAGCTATAA
TTTTCACAGCTTTTCCATAAGAATGGCCATATCATTGGGCTTGAATAGGGACCTCCCCTCGTCCTTCAGT
GATAGCAGCATTCTGGAACAAAGACGCCGAATTTGGTGGTCTGTCTACTCTTGGGAGATCCAATTGTCCC
TGCTTTATGGTCGATCCATCCAGCTTTCTCAGAATACAATCTCCTTCCCTTCTTCTGTCGACGATGTGCA
GCGTACCACAACAGGTCCCACCATATATCATGGCATCATTGAAACAGCAAGGCTCTTACAAGTTTTCACA
AAAATCTATGAACTAGACAAAACAGTAACTGCAGAAAAAAGTCCTATATGTGCAAAAAAATGCTTGATGA
TTTGTAATGAGATTGAGGAGGTTTCGAGACAGGCACCAAAGTTTTTACAAATGGATATTTCCACCACCGC
TCTAACCAATTTGTTGAAGGAACACCCTTGGCTATCCTTTACAAGATTCGAACTGAAGTGGAAACAGTTG
TCTCTTATCATTTATGTATTAAGAGATTTTTTCACTAATTTTACCCAGAAAAAGTCACAACTAGAACAGG
ATCAAAATGATCATCAAAGTTATGAAGTTAAACGATGCTCCATCATGTTAAGCGATGCAGCACAAAGAAC
TGTTATGTCTGTAAGTAGCTATATGGACAATCATAATGTCACCCCATATTTTGCCTGGAATTGTTCTTAT
TACTTGTTCAATGCAGTCCTAGTACCCATAAAGACTCTACTCTCAAACTCAAAATCGAATGCTGAGAATA
ACGAGACCGCACAATTATTACAACAAATTAACACTGTTCTGATGCTATTAAAAAAACTGGCCACTTTTAA
AATCCAGACTTGTGAAAAATACATTCAAGTACTGGAAGAGGTATGTGCGCCGTTTCTGTTATCACAGTGT
GCAATCCCATTACCGCATATCAGTTATAACAATAGTAATGGTAGCGCCATTAAAAATATTGTCGGTTCTG
CAACTATCGCCCAATACCCTACTCTTCCGGAGGAAAATGTCAACAATATCAGTGTTAAATATGTTTCTCC
TGGCTCAGTAGGGCCTTCACCTGTGCCATTGAAATCAGGAGCAAGTTTCAGTGATCTAGTCAAGCTGTTA
TCTAACCGTCCACCCTCTCGTAACTCTCCAGTGACAATACCAAGAAGCACACCTTCGCATCGCTCAGTCA
CGCCTTTTCTAGGGCAACAGCAACAGCTGCAATCATTAGTGCGTCAGTTGGAGCTCCCTCCTACCGCCAC
GGCTACGGCCTCGATAATGCCGCACGTGATGGAGCAGCCTCTCAGTACCAGCATTAACCCCGTCAACGAC
CGCTTCAACGGTATTCCCAACCCCACTCCGTATAACTCCGATGCAGCTCTCGATGCTATCACTCAGACCA
ACGATTATGGAAGCGTAAATACACATGGTATCCTCTCTACTTACCCGCCACCGGCTACGCACCTTAATGA
AGCTTCCGTCGCTCTCGCTCCCGGTGGCGCCCCCCCCCGACCGCCTCCTCCGTATGTTGACAGCACGACC
AATCACCCGCCGTACCACTCGAATCTGGTTCCAATGGCGAACTTTGGTTACTCGACCGTTGATTACGATG
CCATGGTTGACGATTTGGCTAGCATTGAATACACGGACGCTGTGGATGTCGACCCACAGTTTATGACCAA
TCTGGGATTCGTTCCTGGATGTAACTTCTCCGACATTAATACATACGAACAGTGAGGCCGCGTTAACCGA
TCCGTCGACCATGAAGATCAAGATCATTGCCCCGCCAGAGCGCAAGTACTCTGTCTGGATCGGTGGCTCC
ATCCTGGCTTCGCTGTCCACCTTCCAGCAGATGTGGATCTCCAAGCAGGAGTACGACGAGTCCGGCCCCT
CCATTGTGCACCGCAAGTGCTTCTAAGAAGGATCGCTTGTCTGGGCAAGAGGATCAGGATCGGGATGGTC
TTGATTCTGCTGGAGGAGGAGGAGGAGAAGTCGAGGAAGCAGCAGCGAAAGTGCAAGTGCGAGTGGTGGA
AGTTTGGAGTGCAGCACAACAAAATCAACAACAACACCAACTACAAGATGAAAAGAGCGGAACCACCTGC
ACACCATCATCACTATCATCATCGTTTTGGGCGCATGTTGTGTGGTTCCAGCGTATTAATATAATTAATT
TATTCCACATGAGATATGATATGATATACTATGTATTTTTTGTTTTTTTTTTATTTGTAAACCTTTAATA
TAACAAGAACTACAAAAAATGAAAATGAGCGAAAATGCATATTCTGCCATTCCACACACACACCAACAAC
ACCCAACACACGCACACCCACAAGCTTACACACACACATTCGCGGCATGACAAGGACATCAAGATAAAGA
AGAACTTAAAGAAGATATTTCCCAAAGCGCAAAAAGAACACACACACATTGCAAAACACAAACAACACAC
TAGCGTTTTGTACAATTCGTCAGCAACCTTATGTATTATTTTTTAATTATGATGTAATTATAAACAAAGT
GAAACAAAAATATGAAAACAAAAAGGAAAATCAAATCTGTCTTCTCTTTCTCCCGCTCTCCTCGCTCTCT
GCTGCTAACCTCGCCCTCTCCTCTCTCATCTTTTTGTCTGTCTCTCTTCCACATTTTTGCCGGCCGGCAA
AATAATAACCCACACACACTCACACTTGGCTGCAGTTTCGCGTGCGATATTCACACACATTCAAGCATAC
AAGCATACATACATATGTATTTTTTTTTTATTTGTACACTTTTCTAATTGCATGCGTATCGATTGATAAG
TTTACGCCTGAAAATGTTAATTAAAATGTGAAAATGCAACTGAAAAACTGATGAAATGAAACAACAACAA
GCGAACAATTTGCTACATGTGTATTGTCTAACAACCGTTACTGCAACGGTTGCTTCGGAAAAGGGTGAAG
AGGAAGAGGGCACGAGGTCGACCTGCAGGCATGCAAGCTTGGCACTGGCCGTCGTTTTACAACGTCGTGA
CTGGGAAAACCCTGGCGTTACCCAACTTAATCGCCTTGCAGCACATCCCCCTTTCGCCAGCTGGCGTAAT
AGCGAAGAGGCCCGCACCGATCGCCCTTCCCAACAGTTGCGCAGCCTGAATGGCGAATGGCGCCTGATGC
GGTATTTTCTCCTTACGCATCTGTGCGGTATTTCACACCGCATATGGTGCACTCTCAGTACAATCTGCTC
TGATGCCGCATAGTTAAGCCAGCCCCGACACCCGCCAACACCCGCTGACGCGCCCTGACGGGCTTGTCTG
CTCCCGGCATCCGCTTACAGACAAGCTGTGACCGTCTCCGGGAGCTGCATGTGTCAGAGGTTTTCACCGT
CATCACCGAAACGCGCGA
Features (pLannotate 1.2.2; 14 found; start..end, strand, type, name):
     96..200     +  promoter       AmpR promoter: bla
    201..1061    +  CDS            AmpR: β-lactamase; bla; confers resistance to ampicillin, carbenicillin, and related antibiotics
   1232..1820    +  rep_origin     ori: high-copy-number ColE1/pMB1/pBR322/pUC origin of replication
   2003..2095    +  CDS            lacI (fragment): lac repressor; lacI; The lac repressor binds to the lac operator to inhibit transcription in E. coli. This inhibition can be relieved by adding lactose or isopropyl-β-D-thiogalactopyranoside (IPTG).
   2108..2129    +  protein_bind   CAP binding site: CAP binding activates transcription in the presence of cAMP. E. coli catabolite activator protein
   2144..2174    +  promoter       lac promoter: promoter for the E. coli lac operon
   2182..2198    +  protein_bind   lac operator: The lac repressor binds to the lac operator to inhibit transcription in E. coli. This inhibition can be relieved by adding lactose or isopropyl-β-D-thiogalactopyranoside (IPTG). lac repressor encoded by lacI
   2277..4790    +  promoter       Ac5 promoter: Drosophila melanogaster actin 5C promoter
   5352..7182    +  CDS            GAL4 (fragment): GAL4 transcriptional activator; Saccharomyces cerevisiae GAL4
   7768..7863    +  CDS            ACT_DICVI: Experimental evidence at transcript level: Swiss-Prot protein existence level 2. Actins are highly conserved proteins that are involved in various types of cell motility and are ubiquitously expressed in all eukaryotic cells. From Dictyocaulus viviparus (Bovine lungworm).
   8907..8930    +  misc_feature   MCS (fragment): pUC18/19 multiple cloning site
   8933..9087    +  CDS            lacZα (fragment): LacZα fragment of β-galactosidase; lacZ fragment
   9093..9192    -  misc_feature   bom (fragment): basis of mobility region from pBR322
   9294..1       -  CDS            rop (fragment) (across the origin): Rop protein, which maintains plasmids at low copy number; rop
