[The description below was written by a language model from this plasmid's Addgene catalogue record and pLannotate feature annotations shown in this document.]
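Description:
pAC-1-QFBDAD-G4MD is an insect cell expression plasmid built on the pPAC5C-PL backbone (about 9.3 kb in total, with a 2.9 kb insert). It is propagated in E. coli through a high-copy ColE1/pUC-type origin and selected with ampicillin via the bla gene. The feature table also picks up pUC-derived remnants (lac promoter and operator, CAP site, and fragments of lacI, lacZα, the MCS, bom and rop). These are backbone carry-over rather than functional parts of the expression unit.

The payload is a synthetic chimeric transcription factor placed downstream of the Drosophila melanogaster actin 5C (Ac5) promoter, which drives strong constitutive expression in Drosophila cells. According to the record, the chimera joins the DNA-binding domain and the activation domain of QF, the transcriptional activator of the Q-system, to the middle domain of yeast GAL4. The annotation detects only the GAL4-derived segment, roughly 1.8 kb within the insert, while the flanking QF portions are not labelled by the annotation tool. A short actin-like match downstream of the insert probably reflects actin 5C 3′ sequence carried by the backbone, although the record does not identify it, and no polyadenylation signal is explicitly annotated. No epitope tag, reporter or insect-cell selection marker is recorded.

The construct comes from work on improved and expanded Q-system reagents, in which variant QF activators were engineered. Given the constitutive Ac5 promoter and the insect expression designation, it is suited to testing this QF/GAL4 hybrid in cultured Drosophila cells. Such tests would presumably use a co-transfected reporter responsive to the QF DNA-binding domain, but the record does not describe specific assays.
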