Addgene plasmid #46090: pAC-1-QFBDAD-G4MD
Depositing lab: Christopher Potter. Depositing organization: Johns Hopkins University and School of Medicine. Publication: Improved and expanded Q-system reagents for genetic manipulations. Riabinina O, Luginbuhl D, Marr E, Liu S, Wu MN, Luo L, Potter CJ. Nat Methods. 2015 Jan 12. doi: 10.1038/nmeth.3250. PubMed 25581800.
Backbone
  Vector backbone: pPAC5C-PL
  Backbone size w/o insert (bp): 6445
  Total vector size (bp): 9328
  Vector type: Insect Expression
Growth in bacteria
  Bacterial resistance: Ampicillin, 100 μg/mL
  Growth temperature: 37°C
  Growth strain: DH5alpha
  Copy number: Unknown
Gene/Insert
  Gene/Insert name: QFBDAD-G4MD (alt names: QF DNA binding domain; QF Activation Domain; Gal4 middle domain)
  Species: Synthetic
  Insert size (bp): 2883
  Cloning method: Ligation Independent Cloning
  Sequencing primers: 5′ AC5
Terms and licenses: Academic/Nonprofit Terms; Industry Terms: Not Available to Industry
Depositor comments: Please see this additional reference https://www.ncbi.nlm.nih.gov/pubmed/20434990 for more information on the Q-system.
How to cite: pAC-1-QFBDAD-G4MD was a gift from Christopher Potter (Addgene plasmid # 46090 ; http://n2t.net/addgene:46090 ; RRID:Addgene_46090)
