>Addgene plasmid #46090 | pAC-1-QFBDAD-G4MD | addgene partial sequence | sequence record 68129 | AC5 5'-ACACAAAGCCGCTCCATCAG-3'
ACATGCCACCCAAGCGCAAAACGCTTAACGCTGCGGCTGAGGCTAACGCTCATGCCGACGGACACGCCGA
CGGAAACGCCGACGGACACGTGGCCAATACGGCCGCGTCCTCGAATAATGCGAGGTTCGCTGATCTCACT
AACATCGATACTCCGGGTCTGGGACCCACAACTACGACCCTGCTCGTGGAACCAGCACGCTCAAAGCGTC
AACGAGTGTCCCGCGCATGCGACCAGTGCCGTGCAGCCCGAGAGAAATGCGACGGAATACAGCCTGCGTG
TTTCCCGTGCGTTTCCCAGGGAAGGTCCTGCACTTATCAGGCTTCGCCGAAAAAGAGGGGAGTTCAAACC
GGTTATATTCGTACGCTGGAGCTCGCCCTCGCCTGGATGTTTGAAAATGTCGCGCGTTCCGAAGATGCCT
TGCATAACCTCCTCGTCCGTGACGCCGGACAAGGATCAGCTCTGCTCGTTGGTAAAGATTCGCCGGCTGC
CGAGCGACTCCATGCCCGTTGGGCTACTAGCCGTGTCAATAAGAGCATTACCCGCCTCCTCATTGACTCG
GCAGCTCATCATGATAACTCCACAATTCCGTTGGATTTTATGCCCAGGGATGCTCTTCATGGATTTGATT
GGTCTGAAGAGGATGACATGTCGGATGGCTTGCCCTTCCTGAAAACGGACCCCAACAATAATGGGTTCTT
TGGCGACGGTTCTCTCTTATGTATTCTTCGATCTATTGGCTTTAAACCGGAAAATTACACGAACTCTAAC
GTTAACAGGCTCCCGACCATGATTACGGATAGATACACGTTGGCTTCTAGATCCACAACATCCCGTTTAC
TTCAAAGTTATCTCAATAATTTTCACCCCTACTG
