>Addgene plasmid #46090 | pAC-1-QFBDAD-G4MD | addgene partial sequence | sequence record 68513 | actin5c-pA-R 5'-ACATCTGCTGGAAGGTGGAC-3'
GAGTACTTGCGCTCTGGCGGGGCAATGATCTTGATCTTCATGGTCGACGGATCGGTTAACGCGGCCTCAC
TGTTCGTATGTATTAATGTCGGAGAAGTTACATCCAGGAACGAATCCCAGATTGGTCATAAACTGTGGGT
CGACATCCACAGCGTCCGTGTATTCAATGCTAGCCAAATCGTCAACCATGGCATCGTAATCAACGGTCGA
GTAACCAAAGTTCGCCATTGGAACCAGATTCGAGTGGTACGGCGGGTGATTGGTCGTGCTGTCAACATAC
GGAGGAGGCGGTCGGGGGGGGGCGCCACCGGGAGCGAGAGCGACGGAAGCTTCATTAAGGTGCGTAGCCG
GTGGCGGGTAAGTAGAGAGGATACCATGTGTATTTACGCTTCCATAATCGTTGGTCTGAGTGATAGCATC
GAGAGCTGCATCGGANTTATACGGAGTGGGGTTGGGAATACCGTTGAAGCGGTCGTTGACGGGGTTAATG
CTGGTACTGAGAGGCTGCTCCATCACGTGCGGCATTATCGAGGCCGTAGCCGTGGCGGTAGGAGGGAGCT
CCAACTGACGCACTAATGATTGCAGCTGTTGCTGTTGCCCTAGAAAAGGCGTGACTGAGCGATGCGAAGG
TGTGCTTCTTGGTATTGTCACTGGAGAGTTACGAGAGGGTGGACGGTTAGATAACAGCTTGACTAGATCA
CTGAAACTTGCTCCTGATTTCAATGGCACA
